>Addgene plasmid #59451 | pLV-Enh eGFP Reporter-muHRNR-X50 | depositor partial sequence | sequence record 93571 | pLV-Enh eGFP Reporter-muHRNR-X50 sequence 559 bps
NNNNGAGGACAATATGATTTTATTTTGACTGATAGTGACCTGTTCGTTGCAACAAATTGATGAGCAATGC
TTTTTTATAATGCCAACTTTGTACAAAAAAGCAGGCTTTGGAGTCTTCTACATCTCAACGGTTTGGATCT
GGCTCAGGAGGATCTTCTGGCTTTAGTCAAGGTAGATCTGGGCAAGGTCGATCTTCTCGTGGTGGACAGC
AGGGTTCCTTCTCTGGACAGACAGAAGGCAGTCAACAGCATGGATCTTGTTGCGGTCAGTCTTCTGGGTA
TGGTCAAAATGAATATGGCTCAGGTCATTCTGCCAGCTCTGGTCAGCAGGGCTCTCATTACAGTCAGTCT
TCCAGCTATGGCACACATAACTCAGGTGGAAGCCCGTCTTCCAGCCAAAGGGGACATGGCTCTCGTTCTG
GACGATCTTCAGGTTTAGGTCAATATGGATCCCCTTCAGGACAAACTTCTAGCTCCACTAGACAGGGTTC
TGGACAAGGTCAGGCCTCTGGGTCAGGACGATATGGTGCCTCATCAGGACAGACTTCAGGCTGTGGGTC
