>Addgene plasmid #59451 | pLV-Enh eGFP Reporter-muHRNR-X50 | addgene partial sequence | sequence record 98809 | pRRL5primeMCS-F 5'-tgaacggatctcgacggtat-3'
AAAGAATAGTAGACATAATAGCAACAGACATACAAACTAAAGAATTACAAAAACAAATTACAAAAATTCA
AAATTTTATCGATCACGAGACTAGCCTCGAGAAGCTTGATATCGAATTCCATCACAAGTTTGTACAAAAA
AGCAGGCTTTGGAGTCTTCTACATCTCAACGGTTTGGATCTGGCTCAGGAGGATCTTCTGGCTTTAGTCA
AGGTAGATCTGGGCAAGGTCGATCTTCTCGTGGTGGACAGCAGGGTTCCTTCTCTGGACAGACAGAAGGC
AGTCAACAGCATGGATCTTGTTGCGGTCAGTCTTCTGGGTATGGTCAAAATGAATATGGCTCAGGTCATT
CTGCCAGCTCTGGTCAGCAGGGCTCTCATTACAGTCAGTCTTCCAGCTATGGCACACATAACTCAGGTGG
AAGCCCGTCTTCCAGCCAGAGGGGACATGGCTCTCGTTCTGGACGATCTTCAGGTTTAGGTCAATATGGA
TCCCCTTCAGGACAAACTTCTAGCTCCACTAGACAGGGTTCTGGACAAGGTCAGGCCTCTGGGTCAGGAC
GATATGGTGCCTCATCAGGACAGACTTCAGGCTGTGGGTCAGGTCAGTCCACTCGCTATGGTGAACAAGG
TTCAGGATCACGTAACTCATCTACCCAAAGCAGAGGAACCCAGCTTTCTTGTACAAAGTGGTGATGCCCG
GGGGATCCCCGGGTACCGAGCTCCAGGAACATCCAAACTGAG
