[The description below was written by a language model from this plasmid's Addgene catalogue record.]
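Description:
pLV-Enh eGFP Reporter-muHRNR-X50 is a lentiviral enhancer-reporter plasmid of about 8.6 kb, built to test whether a candidate regulatory sequence can drive transcription in a given cell type. Its backbone derives from the Brachyury-eGFP lentiviral vector, in which the original Brachyury promoter was removed and replaced with the mouse Hsp68 minimal promoter. This promoter has little activity of its own, so eGFP expression depends largely on an enhancer placed next to it, and fluorescence serves as the readout of enhancer function. The plasmid is propagated in bacteria as a high-copy construct under ampicillin selection, in a recombination-deficient strain of the kind commonly used to keep lentiviral repeat sequences stable. No feature table is provided, so details such as the LTR configuration, packaging elements, or any mammalian selection marker are not stated in the record.

The insert is a 658 bp mouse genomic fragment associated with the Hrnr (hornerin) gene, described as an enhancer identified within an exonic region. The purpose field names the locus "HMR", whereas the gene fields and construct name indicate Hrnr. The mm9 coordinates given as an alternative name place the fragment on chromosome 1. The fragment was introduced by Gateway cloning, and the depositor notes that the final plasmid is the post-recombination product, so it carries attB sites flanking the insert rather than the attR sites suggested by the map. Packaged into lentiviral particles, the construct allows stable delivery of the enhancer–Hsp68–eGFP cassette into different cell types, so that the activity of this putative exonic enhancer can be compared across them.
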