Addgene plasmid #59451: pLV-Enh eGFP Reporter-muHRNR-X50
Purpose: Lentiviral GFP reporter for testing enhancer activity in different cell types. Insert is an enhancer identified in the exonic region of mouse HMR.
Depositing lab: Benjamin Yu. Depositing organization: University of California, San Diego (UCSD).
Backbone
  Vector backbone: Brachyury-eGFP
  Backbone size w/o insert (bp): 7967
  Total vector size (bp): 8625
  Modifications to backbone: Original vector is Brachyury-eGFP (Kita-Matsuo et al. 2009) with the Brachyury promoter cloned out and replaced with the minimal Hsp68 promoter from the Hsp68-lacZ-Gateway plasmid (Pennacchio et al. 2006)
  Vector type: Lentiviral
Growth in bacteria
  Bacterial resistance: Ampicillin, 100 μg/mL
  Growth temperature: 37°C
  Growth strain: Stbl3
  Copy number: High Copy
Gene/Insert
  Gene/Insert name: Hrnr (alt name: mm9 ch1: 151145042-151145699)
  Species: M. musculus (mouse)
  Insert size (bp): 658
  Entrez Gene: Hrnr (a.k.a. 1110033K19Rik, A530063N20Rik, S100a18)
  Promoter: Mu Hsp68 minimal promoter
  Cloning method: Gateway Cloning
  Sequencing primers: 5′ CAAGGTTGCGGACAAGGC; 3′ GACTGGCTTGACCCTGAGTTATG
Terms and licenses: Academic/Nonprofit Terms; Industry Terms: Not Available to Industry
Depositor comments: Please note that the final plasmid sequence is post-Gateway recombination. The plasmid contains attB sites (not attR sites as the map implies).
How to cite: pLV-Enh eGFP Reporter-muHRNR-X50 was a gift from Benjamin Yu (Addgene plasmid # 59451 ; http://n2t.net/addgene:59451 ; RRID:Addgene_59451)
